Addgene plasmid #107907: pWT060f
Purpose: W2m.1-2 plasmid. Contains U6-sgRNA D (CCR5) and is ppart of the CAMERA2m system for cellular recording in mammalian cells
Depositing lab: David Liu. Depositing organization: Broad Institute. Publication: Rewritable multi-event analog recording in bacterial and mammalian cells. Tang W, Liu DR. Science. 2018 Feb 15. pii: science.aap8992. doi: 10.1126/science.aap8992. PubMed 29449507.
Backbone
  Vector backbone: pFYF1323
  Vector type: Mammalian Expression
Growth in bacteria
  Bacterial resistance: Ampicillin, 100 μg/mL
  Growth temperature: 37°C
  Growth strain: DH5alpha
  Copy number: High Copy
Gene/Insert
  Gene/Insert name: U6-sgRNA D (CCR5)
  gRNA/shRNA sequence: CACACTTGTCACCACCCCAA
  Species: Synthetic
  Cloning method: Unknown
Terms and licenses: Academic/Nonprofit Terms; Industry Terms: Not Available to Industry
Depositor comments: CloE1
How to cite: pWT060f was a gift from David Liu (Addgene plasmid # 107907 ; http://n2t.net/addgene:107907 ; RRID:Addgene_107907)
