[The description below was written by a language model from this plasmid's Addgene catalogue record and pLannotate feature annotations shown in this document.]
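Description:
pWT060f is a compact (about 2.3 kb) mammalian guide RNA expression plasmid built on the pFYF1323 backbone and designated W2m.1-2 within the CAMERA2m system, a CRISPR-based platform for recording cellular events in mammalian cells. It is maintained in E. coli through a high-copy ColE1/pUC-type origin of replication (the depositor's comment "CloE1" presumably refers to this origin) and is selected with ampicillin through a β-lactamase gene driven by its native bla promoter. The plasmid carries no mammalian selection marker, reporter or viral element, so it is suited to transient transfection rather than stable or viral delivery. A short fragment of a Gateway attB1 site sits upstream of the expression cassette; it appears to be a leftover from the vector's construction rather than a functional recombination site.

The payload is a single RNA polymerase III cassette: the human U6 snRNA promoter followed by a 20-nucleotide spacer, called sgRNA D, directed at the human CCR5 locus, fused to the Streptococcus pyogenes Cas9 guide RNA scaffold. The annotated gap between the promoter and the scaffold matches the position of the spacer. The plasmid does not encode Cas9 or any base editor, so the editing protein must be supplied from a separate construct. In the CAMERA2m setting, the guide serves to direct such an effector to the CCR5 target site, where the resulting sequence changes act as a durable DNA record of a stimulus or event. The record does not say which effector plasmids or stimuli are paired with this particular guide.
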