Features (pLannotate 1.2.2; 6 found; start..end, strand, type, name):
     13..30      +  protein_bind   attB1 (fragment): mutant version of attB; recombination site for the Gateway® BP reaction BP Clonase™
     82..322     +  promoter       U6 promoter: RNA polymerase III promoter for human U6 snRNA
    352..427     +  misc_RNA       gRNA scaffold: guide RNA scaffold for the Streptococcus pyogenes CRISPR/Cas9 system
    531..1119    -  rep_origin     ori: high-copy-number ColE1/pMB1/pBR322/pUC origin of replication
   1290..2150    -  CDS            AmpR: β-lactamase; bla; confers resistance to ampicillin, carbenicillin, and related antibiotics
   2151..2255    -  promoter       AmpR promoter: bla
>Addgene plasmid #107907 | pWT060f | addgene full sequence | sequence record 207305 | Addgene NGS Result
GACGTCGCTAGCTGTACAAAAAAGCAGGCTTTAAAGGAACCAATTCAGTCGACTGGATCCGGTACCAAGG
TCGGGCAGGAAGAGGGCCTATTTCCCATGATTCCTTCATATTTGCATATACGATACAAGGCTGTTAGAGA
GATAATTAGAATTAATTTGACTGTAAACACAAAGATATTAGTACAAAATACGTGACGTAGAAAGTAATAA
TTTCTTGGGTAGTTTGCAGTTTTAAAATTATGTTTTAAAATGGACTATCATATGCTTACCGTAACTTGAA
AGTATTTCGATTTCTTGGCTTTATATATCTTGTGGAAAGGACGAAACACCGCACACTTGTCACCACCCCA
AGTTTTAGAGCTAGAAATAGCAAGTTAAAATAAGGCTAGTCCGTTATCAACTTGAAAAAGTGGCACCGAG
TCGGTGCTTTTTTTAAGCTTGGGCCGCTCGAGGTACCTCTCTACATATGACATGTGAGCAAAAGGCCAGC
AAAAGGCCAGGAACCGTAAAAAGGCCGCGTTGCTGGCGTTTTTCCATAGGCTCCGCCCCCCTGACGAGCA
TCACAAAAATCGACGCTCAAGTCAGAGGTGGCGAAACCCGACAGGACTATAAAGATACCAGGCGTTTCCC
CCTGGAAGCTCCCTCGTGCGCTCTCCTGTTCCGACCCTGCCGCTTACCGGATACCTGTCCGCCTTTCTCC
CTTCGGGAAGCGTGGCGCTTTCTCATAGCTCACGCTGTAGGTATCTCAGTTCGGTGTAGGTCGTTCGCTC
CAAGCTGGGCTGTGTGCACGAACCCCCCGTTCAGCCCGACCGCTGCGCCTTATCCGGTAACTATCGTCTT
GAGTCCAACCCGGTAAGACACGACTTATCGCCACTGGCAGCAGCCACTGGTAACAGGATTAGCAGAGCGA
GGTATGTAGGCGGTGCTACAGAGTTCTTGAAGTGGTGGCCTAACTACGGCTACACTAGAAGAACAGTATT
TGGTATCTGCGCTCTGCTGAAGCCAGTTACCTTCGGAAAAAGAGTTGGTAGCTCTTGATCCGGCAAACAA
ACCACCGCTGGTAGCGGTGGTTTTTTTGTTTGCAAGCAGCAGATTACGCGCAGAAAAAAAGGATCTCAAG
AAGATCCTTTGATCTTTTCTACGGGGTCTGACGCTCAGTGGAACGAAAACTCACGTTAAGGGATTTTGGT
CATGAGATTATCAAAAAGGATCTTCACCTAGATCCTTTTAAATTAAAAATGAAGTTTTAAATCAATCTAA
AGTATATATGAGTAAACTTGGTCTGACAGTTACCAATGCTTAATCAGTGAGGCACCTATCTCAGCGATCT
GTCTATTTCGTTCATCCATAGTTGCCTGACTCCCCGTCGTGTAGATAACTACGATACGGGAGGGCTTACC
ATCTGGCCCCAGTGCTGCAATGATACCGCGAGACCCACGCTCACCGGCTCCAGATTTATCAGCAATAAAC
CAGCCAGCCGGAAGGGCCGAGCGCAGAAGTGGTCCTGCAACTTTATCCGCCTCCATCCAGTCTATTAATT
GTTGCCGGGAAGCTAGAGTAAGTAGTTCGCCAGTTAATAGTTTGCGCAACGTTGTTGCCATTGCTACAGG
CATCGTGGTGTCACGCTCGTCGTTTGGTATGGCTTCATTCAGCTCCGGTTCCCAACGATCAAGGCGAGTT
ACATGATCCCCCATGTTGTGCAAAAAAGCGGTTAGCTCCTTCGGTCCTCCGATCGTTGTCAGAAGTAAGT
TGGCCGCAGTGTTATCACTCATGGTTATGGCAGCACTGCATAATTCTCTTACTGTCATGCCATCCGTAAG
ATGCTTTTCTGTGACTGGTGAGTACTCAACCAAGTCATTCTGAGAATAGTGTATGCGGCGACCGAGTTGC
TCTTGCCCGGCGTCAATACGGGATAATACCGCGCCACATAGCAGAACTTTAAAAGTGCTCATCATTGGAA
AACGTTCTTCGGGGCGAAAACTCTCAAGGATCTTACCGCTGTTGAGATCCAGTTCGATGTAACCCACTCG
TGCACCCAACTGATCTTCAGCATCTTTTACTTTCACCAGCGTTTCTGGGTGAGCAAAAACAGGAAGGCAA
AATGCCGCAAAAAAGGGAATAAGGGCGACACGGAAATGTTGAATACTCATACTCTTCCTTTTTCAATATT
ATTGAAGCATTTATCAGGGTTATTGTCTCATGAGCGGATACATATTTGAATGTATTTAGAAAAATAAACA
AATAGGGGTTCCGCGCACATTTCCCCGAAAAGTGCCACCT
